Addgene plasmid #180608: pJJGL004
Purpose: Plasmid expressing E. coli codon optimized His-MBP-TEV-PlmCasX+Region1 insertion
Depositing lab: Jennifer Doudna. Depositing organization: University of California, Berkeley. Publication: Chimeric CRISPR-CasX enzymes and guide RNAs for improved genome editing activity. Tsuchida CA, Zhang S, Doost MS, Zhao Y, Wang J, O'Brien E, Fang H, Li CP, Li D, Hai ZY, Chuck J, Brotzmann J, Vartoumian A, Burstein D, Chen XW, Nogales E, Doudna JA, Liu JG. Mol Cell. 2022 Mar 17;82(6):1199-1209.e6. doi: 10.1016/j.molcel.2022.02.002. Epub 2022 Feb 25. PubMed 35219382.
Backbone
  Vector backbone: Custom
  Backbone size w/o insert (bp): 4751
  Total vector size (bp): 8930
  Vector type: Bacterial Expression, CRISPR
Growth in bacteria
  Bacterial resistance: Ampicillin, 100 μg/mL
  Growth temperature: 37°C
  Growth strain: DH5alpha
  Copy number: Unknown
Gene/Insert
  Gene/Insert name: PlmCasX with DpbCasX R1 loop (alt name: PlmCas12e)
  Species: Planctomycetes, Deltaproteobacteria
  Promoter: T7
  Tag / fusion protein: 10xHis (N terminal on insert); MBP (N terminal on insert)
  Cloning method: Gibson Cloning
  Sequencing primers: 5′ CTGCAGGACTCGAGTTCTAG
Terms and licenses: Academic/Nonprofit Terms; Industry Terms: Not Available to Industry
How to cite: pJJGL004 was a gift from Jennifer Doudna (Addgene plasmid # 180608 ; http://n2t.net/addgene:180608 ; RRID:Addgene_180608)
