[The description below was written by a language model from this plasmid's Addgene catalogue record and pLannotate feature annotations shown in this document.]
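Description:
pJJGL004 is a bacterial expression plasmid of about 8.9 kb, built on a custom backbone, for producing a chimeric CRISPR-CasX (Cas12e) nuclease in E. coli. The backbone looks pBR322-derived. It carries a ColE1/pMB1-type origin of replication together with the bom mobility region and the rop gene, which normally holds plasmid copy number down, although the record lists copy number as unknown. Selection is by ampicillin through a β-lactamase gene under its native promoter. The tetracycline resistance gene is present only as two separated fragments flanking the expression cassette. It therefore appears to have been interrupted by the cassette and should not be regarded as a functional marker.

The expression cassette is driven by a T7 promoter followed by the phage T7 gene 10 ribosome binding site, so it requires a host that supplies T7 RNA polymerase, and it ends in a T7 terminator. The open reading frame begins with a 10xHis affinity tag and a cytosolic (signal-sequence-free) maltose binding protein, which aid purification and solubility. A TEV protease site follows, allowing these N-terminal tags to be removed. Downstream lies the E. coli codon-optimized insert, Planctomycetes CasX (PlmCasX) carrying the Region 1 loop from the Deltaproteobacteria ortholog (DpbCasX). The automated annotation leaves this roughly 3 kb coding region unlabelled, and the short SET1 fragment hit just before the terminator is probably residual vector sequence. The associated work concerns chimeric CasX enzymes and guide RNAs engineered for improved genome editing activity. The design suits recombinant production and purification of this variant, though the record does not state specific downstream uses.
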