Features (pLannotate 1.2.2; 16 found; start..end, strand, type, name):
    111..699     +  rep_origin     ori: high-copy-number ColE1/pMB1/pBR322/pUC origin of replication
    885..1024    -  misc_feature   bom: basis of mobility region from pBR322
   1126..1317    -  CDS            rop: Rop protein, which maintains plasmids at low copy number; rop
   1334..1714    +  CDS            YPB1_ECOLX: Protein predicted: Swiss-Prot protein existence level 4. From Escherichia coli.
   1956..2856    -  CDS            TcR (fragment): tetracycline efflux protein; tet; confers resistance to tetracycline
   2878..2896    +  promoter       T7 promoter: promoter for bacteriophage T7 RNA polymerase
   2985..3007    +  RBS            RBS: efficient ribosome binding site from bacteriophage T7 gene 10 (Olins and Rangwala, 1989)
   3027..3056    +  CDS            10xHis: 10xHis affinity tag
   3066..4166    +  CDS            MBP: maltose binding protein from E. coli; malE (mutated); This version of the gene does not encode a signal sequence, so MBP will remain in the cytosol.
   4221..4237    +  CDS            TEV site (fragment): tobacco etch virus (TEV) protease recognition and cleavage site
   7291..7340    +  CDS            SET1 (fragment): solubility-enhancement tag derived from T7 phage gene 10B
   7348..7395    +  terminator     T7 terminator: transcription terminator for bacteriophage T7 RNA polymerase
   7421..7713    -  CDS            TcR (fragment): tetracycline efflux protein; tet; confers resistance to tetracycline
   7761..7789    -  promoter       tet promoter: E. coli promoter for tetracycline efflux protein gene
   7902..8006    +  promoter       AmpR promoter: bla
   8007..8867    +  CDS            AmpR: β-lactamase; bla; confers resistance to ampicillin, carbenicillin, and related antibiotics
>Addgene plasmid #180608 | pJJGL004 | addgene full sequence | sequence record 359721 | Addgene NGS Result
AAAAGGATCTAGGTGAAGATCCTTTTTGATAATCTCATGACCAAAATCCCTTAACGTGAGTTTTCGTTCC
ACTGAGCGTCAGACCCCGTAGAAAAGATCAAAGGATCTTCTTGAGATCCTTTTTTTCTGCGCGTAATCTG
CTGCTTGCAAACAAAAAAACCACCGCTACCAGCGGTGGTTTGTTTGCCGGATCAAGAGCTACCAACTCTT
TTTCCGAAGGTAACTGGCTTCAGCAGAGCGCAGATACCAAATACTGTCCTTCTAGTGTAGCCGTAGTTAG
GCCACCACTTCAAGAACTCTGTAGCACCGCCTACATACCTCGCTCTGCTAATCCTGTTACCAGTGGCTGC
TGCCAGTGGCGATAAGTCGTGTCTTACCGGGTTGGACTCAAGACGATAGTTACCGGATAAGGCGCAGCGG
TCGGGCTGAACGGGGGGTTCGTGCACACAGCCCAGCTTGGAGCGAACGACCTACACCGAACTGAGATACC
TACAGCGTGAGCTATGAGAAAGCGCCACGCTTCCCGAAGGGAGAAAGGCGGACAGGTATCCGGTAAGCGG
CAGGGTCGGAACAGGAGAGCGCACGAGGGAGCTTCCAGGGGGAAACGCCTGGTATCTTTATAGTCCTGTC
GGGTTTCGCCACCTCTGACTTGAGCGTCGATTTTTGTGATGCTCGTCAGGGGGGCGGAGCCTATGGAAAA
ACGCCAGCAACGCGGCCTTTTTACGGTTCCTGGCCTTTTGCTGGCCTTTTGCTCACATGTTCTTTCCTGC
GTTATCCCCTGATTCTGTGGATAACCGTATTACCGCCTTTGAGTGAGCTGATACCGCTCGCCGCAGCCGA
ACGACCGAGCGCAGCGAGTCAGTGAGCGAGGAAGCGGAAGAGCGCCTGATGCGGTATTTTCTCCTTACGC
ATCTGTGCGGTATTTCACACCGCAATGGTGCACTCTCAGTACAATCTGCTCTGATGCCGCATAGTTAAGC
CAGTATACACTCCGCTATCGCTACGTGACTGGGTCATGGCTGCGCCCCGACACCCGCCAACACCCGCTGA
CGCGCCCTGACGGGCTTGTCTGCTCCCGGCATCCGCTTACAGACAAGCTGTGACCGTCTCCGGGAGCTGC
ATGTGTCAGAGGTTTTCACCGTCATCACCGAAACGCGCGAGGCAGCTGCGGTAAAGCTCATCAGCGTGGT
CGTGAAGCGATTCACAGATGTCTGCCTGTTCATCCGCGTCCAGCTCGTTGAGTTTCTCCAGAAGCGTTAA
TGTCTGGCTTCTGATAAAGCGGGCCATGTTAAGGGCGGTTTTTTCCTGTTTGGTCACTGATGCCTCCGTG
TAAGGGGGATTTCTGTTCATGGGGGTAATGATACCGATGAAACGAGAGAGGATGCTCACGATACGGGTTA
CTGATGATGAACATGCCCGGTTACTGGAACGTTGTGAGGGTAAACAACTGGCGGTATGGATGCGGCGGGA
CCAGAGAAAAATCACTCAGGGTCAATGCCAGCGCTTCGTTAATACAGATGTAGGTGTTCCACAGGGTAGC
CAGCAGCATCCTGCGATGCAGATCCGGAACATAATGGTGCAGGGCGCTGACTTCCGCGTTTCCAGACTTT
ACGAAACACGGAAACCGAAGACCATTCATGTTGTTGCTCAGGTCGCAGACGTTTTGCAGCAGCAGTCGCT
TCACGTTCGCTCGCGTATCGGTGATTCATTCTGCTAACCAGTAAGGCAACCCCGCCAGCCTAGCCGGGTC
CTCAACGACAGGAGCACGATCATGCGCACCCGTGGCCAGGACCCAACGCTGCCCGAGATGCGCCGCGTGC
GGCTGCTGGAGATGGCGGACGCGATGGATATGTTCTGCCAAGGGTTGGTTTGCGCATTCACAGTTCTCCG
CAAGAATTGATTGGCTCCAATTCTTGGAGTGGTGAATCCGTTAGCGAGGTGCCGCCGGCTTCCATTCAGG
TCGAGGTGGCCCGGCTCCATGCACCGCGACGCAACGCGGGGAGGCAGACAAGGTATAGGGCGGCGCCTAC
AATCCATGCCAACCCGTTCCATGTGCTCGCCGAGGCGGCATAAATCGCCGTGACGATCAGCGGTCCAATG
ATCGAAGTTAGGCTGGTAAGAGCCGCGAGCGATCCTTGAAGCTGTCCCTGATGGTCGTCATCTACCTGCC
TGGACAGCATGGCCTGCAACGCGGGCATCCCGATGCCGCCGGAAGCGAGAAGAATCATAATGGGGAAGGC
CATCCAGCCTCGCGTCGCGAACGCCAGCAAGACGTAGCCCAGCGCGTCGGCCGCCATGCCGGCGATAATG
GCCTGCTTCTCGCCGAAACGTTTGGTGGCGGGACCAGTGACGAAGGCTTGAGCGAGGGCGTGCAAGATTC
CGAATACCGCAAGCGACAGGCCGATCATCGTCGCGCTCCAGCGAAAGCGGTCCTCGCCGAAAATGACCCA
GAGCGCTGCCGGCACCTGTCCTACGAGTTGCATGATAAAGAAGACAGTCATAAGTGCGGCGACGATAGTC
ATGCCCCGCGCCCACCGGAAGGAGCTGACTGGGTTGAAGGCTCTCAAGGGCATCGGTCGACGCTCTCCCT
TATGCGACTCCTGCATTAGGAAGCAGCCCAGTAGTAGGTTGAGGCCGTTGAGCACCGCCGCCGCAAGGAA
TGGTGCATGCAAGGAGATGGCGCCCAACAGTCCCCCGGCCACGGGGCCTGCCACCATACCCACGCCGAAA
CAAGCGCTCATGAGCCCGAAGTGGCGAGCCCGATCTTCCCCATCGGTGATGTCGGCGATATAGGCGCCAG
CAACCGCACCTGTGGCGCCGGTGATGCCGGCCACGATGCGTCCGGCGTAGAGGATCGAGATCTCGATCCC
GCGAAATTAATACGACTCACTATAGGGAGACCACAACGGTTTCCCTCTAGTGCCGGCTCCGGAGAGCTCT
TTAATTAAGCGGCCGCCCTGCAGGACTCGAGTTCTAGAAATAATTTTGTTTAACTTTAAGAAGGAGATAT
ACATATGAAATCTTCTCACCATCACCATCACCATCACCATCACCATGGTTCTTCTATGAAAATCGAAGAA
GGTAAACTGGTAATCTGGATTAACGGCGATAAAGGCTATAACGGTCTCGCTGAAGTCGGTAAGAAATTCG
AGAAAGATACCGGAATTAAAGTCACCGTTGAGCATCCGGATAAACTGGAAGAGAAATTCCCACAGGTTGC
GGCAACTGGCGATGGCCCTGACATTATCTTCTGGGCACACGACCGCTTTGGTGGCTACGCTCAATCTGGC
CTGTTGGCTGAAATCACCCCGGACAAAGCGTTCCAGGACAAGCTGTATCCGTTTACCTGGGATGCCGTAC
GTTACAACGGCAAGCTGATTGCTTACCCGATCGCTGTTGAAGCGTTATCGCTGATTTATAACAAAGATCT
GCTGCCGAACCCGCCAAAAACCTGGGAAGAGATCCCGGCGCTGGATAAAGAACTGAAAGCGAAAGGTAAG
AGCGCGCTGATGTTCAACCTGCAAGAACCGTACTTCACCTGGCCGCTGATTGCTGCTGACGGGGGTTATG
CGTTCAAGTATGAAAACGGCAAGTACGACATTAAAGACGTGGGCGTGGATAACGCTGGCGCGAAAGCGGG
TCTGACCTTCCTGGTTGACCTGATTAAAAACAAACACATGAATGCAGACACCGATTACTCCATCGCAGAA
GCTGCCTTTAATAAAGGCGAAACAGCGATGACCATCAACGGCCCGTGGGCATGGTCCAACATCGACACCA
GCAAAGTGAATTATGGTGTAACGGTACTGCCGACCTTCAAGGGTCAACCATCCAAACCGTTCGTTGGCGT
GCTGAGCGCAGGTATTAACGCCGCCAGTCCGAACAAAGAGCTGGCAAAAGAGTTCCTCGAAAACTATCTG
CTGACTGATGAAGGTCTGGAAGCGGTTAATAAAGACAAACCGCTGGGTGCCGTAGCGCTGAAGTCTTACG
AGGAAGAGTTGGCGAAAGATCCACGTATTGCCGCCACTATGGAAAACGCCCAGAAAGGTGAAATCATGCC
GAACATCCCGCAGATGTCCGCTTTCTGGTATGCCGTGCGTACTGCGGTGATCAACGCCGCCAGCGGTCGT
CAGACTGTCGATGAAGCCCTGAAAGACGCGCAGACTAATTCGAGCTCGAACAACAACAACAATAACAATA
ACAACAACCTCGGGATCGAGGAAAACCTGTACTTCCAATCCAATGCAATGCAGGAAATAAAAAGGATAAA
TAAAATACGAAGGAGATTGGTAAAGGATAGCAACACGAAAAAAGCCGGCAAAACCGGCCCTATGAAAACC
TTGCTCGTTCGGGTTATGACACCTGACCTGAGAGAAAGGTTAGAGAATCTTCGCAAAAAGCCGGAAAACA
TTCCTCAGCCCATTTCAAATACTTCACGTGCAAATTTAAATAAACTCCTCACTGACTATACGGAAATGAA
GAAAGCAATCCTGCATGTTTATTGGGAAGAGTTCCAAAAAGACCCTGTCGGATTGATGAGCAGGGTTGCA
CAACCAGCGCCCAAGAATATTGATCAGAGAAAATTGATTCCGGTGAAGGACGGAAATGAGAGACTAACAA
GTTCTGGATTTGCCTGTTCTCAGTGCTGTCAACCCCTCTATGTTTATAAGCTTGAACAAGTGAATGACAA
GGGTAAGCCCCATACAAATTACTTTGGCCGTTGTAATGTCTCCGAGCATGAACGTTTGATATTGCTCTCG
CCGCATAAACCGGAGGCAAATGACGAGCTAGTAACGTATTCGTTGGGGAAGTTCGGTCAAAGGGCATTGG
ACTTTTATTCAATCCACGTAACAAGAGAATCGAACCATCCTGTAAAGCCGCTAGAACAGATCGGTGGCAA
TAGCTGCGCAAGTGGTCCCGTTGGTAAGGCTTTATCTGATGCCTGTATGGGAGCAGTAGCCAGTTTCCTT
ACAAAGTACCAGGACATCATCCTCGAACACCAAAAGGTTATAAAAAAAAACGAAAAGAGATTGGCAAATC
TAAAGGATATAGCAAGTGCAAACGGGCTTGCATTTCCTAAAATCACTCTTCCACCGCAACCGCATACAAA
AGAAGGGATTGAAGCTTATAACAATGTTGTTGCTCAGATAGTGATCTGGGTAAACCTGAATCTTTGGCAG
AAACTCAAAATTGGCAGGGATGAGGCAAAGCCCTTACAGCGGCTTAAGGGTTTTCCGTCCTTCCCTCTTG
TTGAACGCCAGGCGAATGAGGTTGATTGGTGGGATATGGTCTGTAATGTCAAAAAGTTGATTAACGAAAA
GAAAGAGGACGGGAAGGTCTTCTGGCAAAATCTTGCTGGATATAAAAGGCAGGAAGCCTTGCTTCCATAT
CTTTCGTCTGAAGAAGACCATAAAAAGCGCGAGGGCAGTTTAGAGAATCCGAAAAAGTTTGCGCGTTATC
AGTTTGGTGACCTTTTGCTTCACCTTGAAAAGAAACACGGTGAAGATTGGGGCAAAGTTTATGATGAGGC
ATGGGAAAGAATAGATAAAAAAGTTGAAGGTCTGAGTAAGCACATAAAGTTGGAGGAAGAAAGAAGGTCT
GAAGATGCTCAATCAAAGGCTGCCCTCACTGATTGGCTCAGGGCAAAGGCCTCTTTTGTTATTGAAGGGC
TCAAAGAAGCTGATAAGGATGAGTTTTGCAGGTGTGAGTTAAAGCTTCAAAAGTGGTATGGAGATTTGAG
AGGAAAACCATTTGCTATAGAAGCAGAGAACAGCATTTTAGATATAAGCGGATTTTCTAAACAGTATAAT
TGTGCATTTATATGGCAGAAAGACGGCGTAAAGAAGTTAAATCTTTATTTAATAATAAATTACTTCAAAG
GTGGTAAGCTACGCTTCAAAAAAATCAAGCCAGAAGCTTTTGAAGCAAATAGGTTTTATACAGTAATTAA
TAAAAAAAGCGGTGAGATTGTGCCTATGGAGGTCAACTTCAATTTTGATGACCCGAATTTGATAATTCTG
CCTTTGGCCTTTGGAAAAAGGCAGGGGAGGGAGTTTATCTGGAACGACCTATTGAGCCTTGAGACGGGTT
CATTGAAACTCGCCAATGGCAGGGTTATTGAAAAAACGCTCTATAACAGAAGGACGAGACAGGATGAACC
AGCACTTTTTGTTGCCCTGACATTTGAAAGAAGAGAGGTGCTTGACTCATCGAATATAAAACCGATGAAT
CTGATAGGAATAGACCGGGGAGAAAATATCCCGGCAGTCATAGCATTAACAGACCCGGAAGGATGCCCCT
TGTCAAGATTCAAAGATTCATTGGGCAATCCAACGCATATTTTGCGAATAGGAGAAAGTTATAAGGAAAA
ACAACGGACTATTCAGGCTGCTAAAGAAGTTGAACAAAGGCGGGCAGGCGGATATTCGAGAAAATATGCA
TCAAAGGCGAAGAATCTGGCGGACGATATGGTAAGAAATACAGCTCGTGACCTCTTATATTATGCTGTTA
CTCAAGATGCAATGCTCATTTTTGAAAATCTTTCCCGCGGTTTTGGTAGACAAGGCAAGAGGACTTTTAT
GGCGGAAAGGCAGTACACGAGGATGGAAGACTGGCTGACTGCAAAGCTTGCCTATGAAGGTCTGCCATCA
AAAACCTATCTTTCAAAGACTCTGGCACAGTATACCTCAAAGACATGTTCTAATTGTGGTTTTACAATCA
CAAGTGCAGATTATGACAGGGTGCTCGAAAAGCTCAAGAAGACGGCTACTGGATGGATGACTACAATCAA
TGGAAAAGAGTTAAAAGTTGAAGGACAGATAACATACTATAACCGGTATAAAAGGCAGAATGTGGTAAAA
GACCTCTCTGTAGAGCTGGATAGACTTTCGGAAGAGTCGGTAAATAATGATATTTCTAGTTGGACAAAAG
GCCGCAGTGGTGAAGCTTTATCTCTGCTAAAAAAGAGATTTAGTCACAGGCCGGTGCAGGAAAAGTTTGT
TTGCCTGAACTGTGGTTTTGAAACCCATGCAGACGAACAAGCAGCACTGAATATTGCAAGGTCGTGGCTC
TTTCTCCGTTCTCAAGAATATAAGAAGTATCAAACCAATAAAACGACCGGAAATACTGACAAAAGGGCAT
TTGTTGAAACATGGCAATCCTTTTACAGAAAGAAGCTCAAAGAAGTATGGAAACCAGCCGTCTGATAATA
ACATTGGAAGTGGATAACGGATCCGCGATCGCGGCGCGCCACCTGGTGGCCGGCCGGTACCACGCGTGCG
CGCTGATCCGGCTGCTAACAAAGCCCGAAAGGAAGCTGAGTTGGCTGCTGCCACCGCTGAGCAATAACTA
GCATAACCCCTTGGGGCCTCTAAACGGGTCTTGAGGGGTTTTTTGCTGAAAGGAGGAACTATATCCGGAT
ATCCACAGGACGGGTGTGGTCGCCATGATCGCGTAGTCGATAGTGGCTCCAAGTAGCGAAGCGAGCAGGA
CTGGGCGGCGGCCAAAGCGGTCGGACAGTGCTCCGAGAACGGGTGCGCATAGAAATTGCATCAACGCATA
TAGCGCTAGCAGCACGCCATAGTGACTGGCGATGCTGTCGGAATGGACGATATCCCGCAAGAGGCCCGGC
AGTACCGGCATAACCAAGCCTATGCCTACAGCATCCAGGGTGACGGTGCCGAGGATGACGATGAGCGCAT
TGTTAGATTTCATACACGGTGCCTGACTGCGTTAGCAATTTAACTGTGATAAACTACCGCATTAAAGCTT
ATCGATGATAAGCTGTCAAACATGAGAATTCTTGAAGACGAAAGGGCCTCGTGATACGCCTATTTTTATA
GGTTAATGTCATGATAATAATGGTTTCTTAGACGTCAGGTGGCACTTTTCGGGGAAATGTGCGCGGAACC
CCTATTTGTTTATTTTTCTAAATACATTCAAATATGTATCCGCTCATGAGACAATAACCCTGATAAATGC
TTCAATAACATTGAAAAAGGAAGAGTATGAGTATTCAACATTTCCGTGTCGCCCTTATTCCCTTTTTTGC
GGCATTTTGCCTTCCTGTTTTTGCTCACCCAGAAACGCTGGTGAAAGTAAAAGATGCTGAAGATCAGTTG
GGTGCACGAGTGGGTTACATCGAACTGGATCTCAACAGCGGTAAGATCCTTGAGAGTTTTCGCCCCGAAG
AACGTTTTCCAATGATGAGCACTTTTAAAGTTCTGCTATGTGGCGCGGTATTATCCCGTGTTGACGCCGG
GCAAGAGCAACTCGGTCGCCGCATACACTATTCTCAGAATGACTTGGTTGAGTACTCACCAGTCACAGAA
AAGCATCTTACGGATGGCATGACAGTAAGAGAATTATGCAGTGCTGCCATAACCATGAGTGATAACACTG
CGGCCAACTTACTTCTGACAACGATCGGAGGACCGAAGGAGCTAACCGCTTTTTTGCACAACATGGGGGA
TCATGTAACTCGCCTTGATCGTTGGGAACCGGAGCTGAATGAAGCCATACCAAACGACGAGCGTGACACC
ACGATGCCTGCAGCAATGGCAACAACGTTGCGCAAACTATTAACTGGCGAACTACTTACTCTAGCTTCCC
GGCAACAATTAATAGACTGGATGGAGGCGGATAAAGTTGCAGGACCACTTCTGCGCTCGGCCCTTCCGGC
TGGCTGGTTTATTGCTGATAAATCTGGAGCCGGTGAGCGTGGGTCTCGCGGTATCATTGCAGCACTGGGG
CCAGATGGTAAGCCCTCCCGTATCGTAGTTATCTACACGACGGGGAGTCAGGCAACTATGGATGAACGAA
ATAGACAGATCGCTGAGATAGGTGCCTCACTGATTAAGCATTGGTAACTGTCAGACCAAGTTTACTCATA
TATACTTTAGATTGATTTAAAACTTCATTTTTAATTT
